>Addgene plasmid #20543 | pWZL Neo Myr Flag RIOK1 | addgene partial sequence | sequence record 26367 | 20543 with pWZL-Fwd
CTCCTTCTCTAGGCGCCGGCCGGATCCAGAATTCGCCACCATGGGGTCTTCAAAATCTAAACCAAAGGAC
CCCAGCCAGCGCCGGCGCAGGATCCGAGGTTACCTTGACTACAAAGACGATGACGACAAGCAATTGACAA
GTTTGTACAAAAAAGTTGGCATGGACTACCGGCGGCTTCTCATGAGCCGGGTGGTCCCCGGGCAATTCGA
CGACGCGGACTCCTCTGACAGTGAAAACAGAGACTTGAAGACAGTCAAAGAGAAGGATGACATTCTGTTT
GAAGACCTTCAAGACAATGTGAATGAGAATGGTGAAGGTGAAATAGAAGATGAGGAGGAGGAGGGTTATG
ATGATGATGATGATGACTGGGACTGGGATGAAGGAGTTGGAAAACTCGCCAAGGGTTATGTCTGGAATGG
AGGAAGCAACCCACAGGCAAATCGACAGACCTCCGACAGCAGTTCAGCCAAAATGTCTACTCCAGCAGAC
AAGGTCTTACGGAAATTTGAGAATAAAATTAATTTAGATAAGCTAAATGTTACTGATTCCGTCATAAATA
AAGTCACCGAAAAGTCTAGACAAAAGGAAGCAGATATGTATCGCATCAAAGATNANNNAGACAGAGCAAC
TGTAGAACAGGTGTTGGATCCCAGAACAAGAATGATTTTATTCAANATGTTGACTAGAGGAATCATAACA
GAGAT
