[The description below was written by a language model from this plasmid's Addgene catalogue record.]
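Description:
pWZL Neo Myr Flag RIOK1 is a retroviral mammalian expression plasmid carrying the human RIOK1 open reading frame (RIO kinase 1) in the pWZL-Neo-Myr-Flag-DEST backbone. It is propagated in bacteria under ampicillin selection, and a recombination-deficient strain is recommended because repeated sequences in retroviral vectors are prone to rearrangement. In mammalian cells, transduced populations are selected with G418 through the neomycin resistance marker. No feature table is provided, so the promoter driving the insert, the arrangement linking it to the neomycin marker, the origin of replication and the copy number are not stated in the record.

The RIOK1 ORF was first cloned into a Gateway entry vector and then moved into the destination backbone by an LR recombination reaction, placing it in frame behind two backbone-encoded N-terminal elements: a myristoylation signal and a Flag epitope. A myristoylation signal directs lipid modification of the protein's N-terminus and so targets it to membranes, a strategy commonly used to promote activation of kinases, while the Flag tag allows detection or immunoprecipitation of the fusion protein with anti-Flag antibodies.

The construct is one member of a library of myristoylated, Flag-tagged human kinase clones built for gain-of-function screening, associated with integrative genomic work identifying breast cancer oncogenes. It suits stable retroviral delivery and expression of membrane-targeted RIOK1 in mammalian cells. The depositors note that the gene's identity has been verified but that the clone has not been fully sequenced, so minor mutations cannot be excluded.
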