Addgene plasmid #20543: pWZL Neo Myr Flag RIOK1
Depositing lab: William Hahn & Jean Zhao. Depositing organization: Dana-Farber Cancer Institute. Publication: Integrative Genomic Approaches Identify IKBKE as a Breast Cancer Oncogene (Kinase Library Clones). Boehm JS, Zhao JJ, Yao J, Kim SY, Firestein R, Dunn IF, Sjostrom SK, Garraway LA, Weremowicz S, Richardson AL, Greulich H, Stewart CJ, Mulvey LA, Shen RR, Ambrogio L, Hirozane-Kishikawa T, Hill DE, Vidal M, Meyerson M, Grenier JK, Hinkle G, Root DE, Roberts TM, Lander ES, Polyak K, Hahn WC. Cell. 2007 Jun 15. 129(6):1065-1079. 10.1016/j.cell.2007.03.052 PubMed 17574021.
Backbone
  Vector backbone: pWZL-Neo-Myr-Flag-DEST
  Backbone manufacturer: William Hahn Lab (available at Addgene, #15300)
  Vector type: Mammalian Expression, Retroviral
  Selectable markers: Neomycin (select with G418)
Growth in bacteria
  Bacterial resistance: Ampicillin, 100 μg/mL
  Growth temperature: 37°C
  Growth strain: Stbl3
  Growth instructions: Stbl3 cells to prevent recombination.
  Copy number: Unknown
Gene/Insert
  Gene/Insert name: RIOK1 (alt name: RIO kinase 1 (yeast))
  Species: H. sapiens (human)
  Entrez Gene: RIOK1 (a.k.a. AD034, RIO1, RRP10, bA288G3.1)
  Tag / fusion protein: Myr (N terminal on backbone); Flag (N terminal on backbone)
  Cloning method: Gateway Cloning
  Sequencing primers: 5′ pWZL-Fwd (GAA CCT CCT CGT TCG ACC); 3′ pWZL-Rev (TTC CGG GCC CTC ACA TTG)
Resource information
  A portion of this plasmid was derived from a plasmid made by: 3-G10
Terms and licenses: Academic/Nonprofit Terms; Industry Terms: Not Available to Industry
Depositor comments: ORFs were cloned into Gateway compatible pEntry vectors. An LR recombination reaction was performed to move the ORF to pWZL-Neo-Myr-Flag DEST such that the ORF would have 5' myristoylation and flag tags. This plasmid is part of a kinase library, and the gene has been verified, but has not been fully sequenced for minor mutations. Please see the following link for plasmids from this article that are not part of the kinase library http://www.addgene.org/pubmed/17574021
How to cite: pWZL Neo Myr Flag RIOK1 was a gift from William Hahn & Jean Zhao (Addgene plasmid # 20543 ; http://n2t.net/addgene:20543 ; RRID:Addgene_20543)
